>Addgene plasmid #37676 | pASCV-HhN-Ren | addgene partial sequence | sequence record 48818 | Rluc-R 5'-TTTACATCTGGCCCACCACT-3'
AAACTTTCGAAGTCATCGCTGCGGCAGCCGCTGCACGCGTGTGGGAACTGATCGACGAATCTGACTTGAC
GGAGCAGTAGATGTGGCGCCTGCTGACGTAGGAGACCCAATCGAATCCAGCCTCGACGGCCAGGCGAGCG
AGCATGCCGTATTTGGACTGGTCGCGATCGGAGGTGGCAATGGTCACCGCTCGGCCCTCGTAGTGGAGCG
ACTCCTGGCCGTGATGGTAGTCCTCGTCCCAGCTCTCGGTGACCAGCAGCCGGATGCCGGGCCATTCGTT
CATCACCGAGTAGGCCAGCACGTTTAGCTTCTCCTTGCAGCGCTTGCTCATCAAGCGATCCGCTCCGGTG
CCTTCCTCGTCGCGGAAAAGGATGTCCCTGTTGTAGTTGGGCACGAGGTCCTTGAATTTGGGCGAGTCCC
GACGGATCACACCCTCCAGAGGTCCGGAGGCGCTGTTCGTGTACTCGGATAGATTGGGAATTGTCTGCTT
GAGGACCAGCGGATACAGGTTGCGCGCCCTATGACGACCCAATCCTCGGCCAGGACCGCAGCTGTGAGCC
GGGCTAAAGACCATCGGCAAGACGATCAGCAGCAGGGCCACCAGAGAGGTCAGCCTGCTGAGGCAACGCT
GCGTATGCGCAATGTGGCGCATCGTTTGCGTTTCTTCTTGCGGGATTGCGGAGATGGAGCTCGCTGCGGA
TTTGGAGCTGGAACTGGAACTGGAACTGTGGCATTTGGCATCCAGGGAGAGACAGGTGACACTGGCGGCA
CTGGCCCAAGGCACTGAGCTGTGGTTATCCATGGTGGATCCGGGGTCTCTGGATTAGACGACTGCTGGCT
GATGGAGCGGCTTTGTGTCGGGAGGA
