[The description below was written by a language model from this plasmid's Addgene catalogue record.]
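Description:
pASCV-HhN-Ren is an insect cell expression plasmid built on a backbone recorded as pACSV (the plasmid name spells it pASCV; the record does not resolve the discrepancy). It is propagated in E. coli under ampicillin selection. The record gives no feature table, so the bacterial origin of replication, copy number, polyadenylation signal and any selection marker for insect cells are not stated. The use of a BGH reverse sequencing primer hints at a BGH-derived region downstream of the insert, but this is not explicitly recorded.

The payload is HhN, the amino-terminal signaling fragment of Drosophila melanogaster Hedgehog, expressed from the Actin 5C promoter, a strong constitutive promoter commonly used to drive expression in cultured Drosophila cells. HhN is fused to Renilla luciferase. The catalogue lists the tag as C-terminal on the insert, and the depositor's comment specifies that the Renilla coding sequence was inserted at amino acid 254 of HhN. The cloning sites used to assemble the fusion are recorded as unknown.

The resulting protein is a Hedgehog ligand carrying an enzymatic luminescent reporter, so its amount can be measured by luciferase activity. The associated publication concerns the ihog family of cell-surface proteins, which bind Hedgehog and mediate pathway activation. This suggests the construct serves as a source of luciferase-tagged HhN for quantifying ligand binding to cells or to candidate receptor proteins, though the record itself does not spell out the specific assay.
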