Addgene plasmid #37676: pASCV-HhN-Ren
Depositing lab: Philip Beachy. Depositing organization: Johns Hopkins University and School of Medicine. Publication: The ihog cell-surface proteins bind Hedgehog and mediate pathway activation. Yao S, Lum L, Beachy P. Cell. 2006 Apr 21;125(2):343-57. 10.1016/j.cell.2006.02.040 PubMed 16630821.
Backbone
  Vector backbone: pACSV
  Vector type: Insect Expression, Luciferase
Growth in bacteria
  Bacterial resistance: Ampicillin, 100 μg/mL
  Growth temperature: 37°C
  Growth strain: DH5alpha
  Copy number: Unknown
Gene/Insert
  Gene/Insert name: HhN
  Species: D. melanogaster (fly)
  Promoter: Actin 5C
  Tag / fusion protein: renilla luciferase (C terminal on insert)
  Cloning method: Restriction Enzyme; 5′ cloning site unknown (unknown if destroyed); 3′ cloning site unknown (unknown if destroyed)
  Sequencing primers: 5′ AC5; 3′ BGH-Rev
Terms and licenses: Academic/Nonprofit Terms; Industry Terms: Not Available to Industry
Depositor comments: Renilla inserted at aa254 of HhN
How to cite: pASCV-HhN-Ren was a gift from Philip Beachy (Addgene plasmid # 37676 ; http://n2t.net/addgene:37676 ; RRID:Addgene_37676)
